Addgene plasmid #125612: pBT371
Purpose: Expresses CDA1-BE4max-NG in mammalian cells
Depositing lab: David Liu. Depositing organization: Broad Institute. Publication: Continuous evolution of base editors with expanded target compatibility and improved activity. Thuronyi BW, Koblan LW, Levy JM, Yeh WH, Zheng C, Newby GA, Wilson C, Bhaumik M, Shubina-Oleinik O, Holt JR, Liu DR. Nat Biotechnol. 2019 Jul 22. pii: 10.1038/s41587-019-0193-0. doi: 10.1038/s41587-019-0193-0. PubMed 31332326.
Backbone
  Vector backbone: pBT195
  Vector type: Mammalian Expression
Growth in bacteria
  Bacterial resistance: Ampicillin, 100 μg/mL
  Growth temperature: 37°C
  Growth strain: DH5alpha
  Copy number: High Copy
Gene/Insert
  Gene/Insert name: CDA1-BE4max-NG
  Cloning method: Restriction Enzyme; 5′ cloning site Unknown (unknown if destroyed); 3′ cloning site Unknown (unknown if destroyed)
Terms and licenses: Academic/Nonprofit Terms; Industry Terms: Not Available to Industry
Depositor comments: Please see https://benchling.com/s/seq-G8jxMvNS0GdjaatqGCZ1 for additional information.
How to cite: pBT371 was a gift from David Liu (Addgene plasmid # 125612 ; http://n2t.net/addgene:125612 ; RRID:Addgene_125612)
