[The description below was written by a language model from this plasmid's Addgene catalogue record and pLannotate feature annotations shown in this document.]
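Description:
pBT371 is a mammalian expression plasmid of about 8.9 kb, built on the pBT195 backbone, that expresses the cytosine base editor CDA1-BE4max-NG. It is maintained in E. coli through a high-copy ColE1/pUC-type origin and selected with ampicillin via a β-lactamase gene under its native bla promoter. Short remnants of lac regulatory elements, an MCS, an SV40 promoter and the pBR322 bom region appear to be cloning-vector carryover. No mammalian selection marker is annotated, which suggests the plasmid is intended for transient transfection.

The expression cassette is driven by the human cytomegalovirus immediate early enhancer and promoter and terminated by the bovine growth hormone polyadenylation signal. A T7 promoter just downstream of CMV could allow in vitro transcription. The annotated coding region consists of Streptococcus pyogenes Cas9 carrying the D10A mutation, detected as adjoining N- and C-terminal portions, followed by the uracil-DNA glycosylase inhibitor (UGI) from Bacillus phage PBS2.

The automated annotation does not label the roughly 800 nt between the promoter region and Cas9. Going by the construct name, this is where the CDA1 cytidine deaminase would sit, along with any linkers and localization signals. The gap between Cas9 and the annotated UGI is also unlabelled. The "NG" designation implies a Cas9 variant recognizing NG PAMs, though the specific substitutions are not listed.

In this architecture the deaminase converts cytosine to uracil within the single-stranded DNA exposed by guide-directed Cas9 binding, while UGI blocks uracil excision to favour C•G-to-T•A outcomes. No guide RNA cassette is annotated, so a guide must be supplied separately. The plasmid comes from work on continuous evolution of base editors with expanded target compatibility and improved activity.
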