Features (pLannotate 1.2.2; 17 found; start..end, strand, type, name):
      1..380     +  enhancer       CMV enhancer: human cytomegalovirus immediate early enhancer
    381..584     +  promoter       CMV promoter: human cytomegalovirus (CMV) immediate early promoter
    626..644     +  promoter       T7 promoter: promoter for bacteriophage T7 RNA polymerase
   1435..3036    +  CDS            dCas9(N): N-terminal portion of catalytically inactive Streptococcus pyogenes dCas9 carrying the D10A mutation (Zetsche et al., 2015)
   3037..5531    +  CDS            Cas9(C) (fragment): C-terminal portion of Streptococcus pyogenes Cas9 (Zetsche et al., 2015)
   5845..6093    +  CDS            UGI: UNGI_BPPB2 - Experimental evidence at protein level: Swiss-Prot protein existence level 1. This protein binds specifically and reversibly to the host uracil-DNA glycosylase, preventing removal of uracil residues from PBS2 DNA by the host uracil-excision repair system. From Bacillus phage PBS2 (Bacteriophage PBS2).
   6211..6435    +  polyA_signal   bGH poly(A) signal: bovine growth hormone polyadenylation signal
   6439..6460    +  promoter       SV40 promoter (fragment): SV40 enhancer and early promoter
   6465..6481    +  misc_feature   MCS (fragment): pBluescript multiple cloning site
   6530..6546    -  protein_bind   lac operator: The lac repressor binds to the lac operator to inhibit transcription in E. coli. This inhibition can be relieved by adding lactose or isopropyl-β-D-thiogalactopyranoside (IPTG). lac repressor encoded by lacI
   6554..6584    -  promoter       lac promoter: promoter for the E. coli lac operon
   6599..6620    -  protein_bind   CAP binding site: CAP binding activates transcription in the presence of cAMP. E. coli catabolite activator protein
   6633..6725    -  CDS            lacI (fragment): lac repressor; lacI; The lac repressor binds to the lac operator to inhibit transcription in E. coli. This inhibition can be relieved by adding lactose or isopropyl-β-D-thiogalactopyranoside (IPTG).
   6908..7496    -  rep_origin     ori: high-copy-number ColE1/pMB1/pBR322/pUC origin of replication
   7667..8527    -  CDS            AmpR: β-lactamase; bla; confers resistance to ampicillin, carbenicillin, and related antibiotics
   8528..8632    -  promoter       AmpR promoter: bla
   8703..8747    -  misc_feature   bom (fragment): basis of mobility region from pBR322
>Addgene plasmid #125612 | pBT371 | addgene full sequence | sequence record 243539 | Addgene NGS Result
GACATTGATTATTGACTAGTTATTAATAGTAATCAATTACGGGGTCATTAGTTCATAGCCCATATATGGA
GTTCCGCGTTACATAACTTACGGTAAATGGCCCGCCTGGCTGACCGCCCAACGACCCCCGCCCATTGACG
TCAATAATGACGTATGTTCCCATAGTAACGCCAATAGGGACTTTCCATTGACGTCAATGGGTGGAGTATT
TACGGTAAACTGCCCACTTGGCAGTACATCAAGTGTATCATATGCCAAGTACGCCCCCTATTGACGTCAA
TGACGGTAAATGGCCCGCCTGGCATTATGCCCAGTACATGACCTTATGGGACTTTCCTACTTGGCAGTAC
ATCTACGTATTAGTCATCGCTATTACCATGGTGATGCGGTTTTGGCAGTACATCAATGGGCGTGGATAGC
GGTTTGACTCACGGGGATTTCCAAGTCTCCACCCCATTGACGTCAATGGGAGTTTGTTTTGGCACCAAAA
TCAACGGGACTTTCCAAAATGTCGTAACAACTCCGCCCCATTGACGCAAATGGGCGGTAGGCGTGTACGG
TGGGAGGTCTATATAAGCAGAGCTGGTTTAGTGAACCGTCAGATCCGCTAGAGATCCGCGGCCGCTAATA
CGACTCACTATAGGGAGAGCCGCCACCATGAAACGGACAGCCGACGGAAGCGAGTTCGAGTCACCAAAGA
AGAAGCGGAAAGTCAGTACCGACGCCGAGTACGTGCGGATCCACGAGAAGCTGGATATCTACACATTCAA
GAAGCAGTTCTTTAACAACAAGAAGTCCGTGTCTCACAGATGCTACGTGCTGTTCGAGCTGAAGCGGAGA
GGAGAGAGGCGCGCCTGTTTTTGGGGCTATGCCGTGAACAAGCCACAGTCTGGAACCGAGAGGGGAATCC
ACGCAGAGATCTTCAGCATCAGGAAGGTGGAGGAGTACCTGCGCGACAACCCCGGCCAGTTTACAATCAA
TTGGTATAGCTCCTGGAGCCCTTGCGCCGATTGTGCCGAGAAGATCCTGGAGTGGTACAACCAGGAGCTG
AGGGGCAATGGCCACACCCTGAAGATCTGGGCCTGCAAGCTGTACTATGAGAAGAACGCCAGGAATCAGA
TCGGCCTGTGGAACCTGCGCGACAATGGCGTGGGCCTGAACGTGATGGTGTCCGAGCACTATCAGTGCTG
TCGCAAGATCTTTATCCAGTCTAGCCACAATCAGCTGAACGAGAATCGGTGGCTGGAGAAGACACTGAAG
AGAGCCGAGAAGCGGAGAAGCGAGCTGTCCATCATGATCCAGGTGAAGATCCTGCACACCACAAAGTCTC
CCGCCGTGTCTGGCGGATCTAGCGGAGGATCCTCTGGCAGCGAGACACCAGGAACAAGCGAGTCAGCAAC
ACCAGAGAGCAGTGGCGGCAGCAGCGGCGGCAGCGACAAGAAGTACAGCATCGGCCTGGCCATCGGCACC
AACTCTGTGGGCTGGGCCGTGATCACCGACGAGTACAAGGTGCCCAGCAAGAAATTCAAGGTGCTGGGCA
ACACCGACCGGCACAGCATCAAGAAGAACCTGATCGGAGCCCTGCTGTTCGACAGCGGCGAAACAGCCGA
GGCCACCCGGCTGAAGAGAACCGCCAGAAGAAGATACACCAGACGGAAGAACCGGATCTGCTATCTGCAA
GAGATCTTCAGCAACGAGATGGCCAAGGTGGACGACAGCTTCTTCCACAGACTGGAAGAGTCCTTCCTGG
TGGAAGAGGATAAGAAGCACGAGCGGCACCCCATCTTCGGCAACATCGTGGACGAGGTGGCCTACCACGA
GAAGTACCCCACCATCTACCACCTGAGAAAGAAACTGGTGGACAGCACCGACAAGGCCGACCTGCGGCTG
ATCTATCTGGCCCTGGCCCACATGATCAAGTTCCGGGGCCACTTCCTGATCGAGGGCGACCTGAACCCCG
ACAACAGCGACGTGGACAAGCTGTTCATCCAGCTGGTGCAGACCTACAACCAGCTGTTCGAGGAAAACCC
CATCAACGCCAGCGGCGTGGACGCCAAGGCCATCCTGTCTGCCAGACTGAGCAAGAGCAGACGGCTGGAA
AATCTGATCGCCCAGCTGCCCGGCGAGAAGAAGAATGGCCTGTTCGGAAACCTGATTGCCCTGAGCCTGG
GCCTGACCCCCAACTTCAAGAGCAACTTCGACCTGGCCGAGGATGCCAAACTGCAGCTGAGCAAGGACAC
CTACGACGACGACCTGGACAACCTGCTGGCCCAGATCGGCGACCAGTACGCCGACCTGTTTCTGGCCGCC
AAGAACCTGTCCGACGCCATCCTGCTGAGCGACATCCTGAGAGTGAACACCGAGATCACCAAGGCCCCCC
TGAGCGCCTCTATGATCAAGAGATACGACGAGCACCACCAGGACCTGACCCTGCTGAAAGCTCTCGTGCG
GCAGCAGCTGCCTGAGAAGTACAAAGAGATTTTCTTCGACCAGAGCAAGAACGGCTACGCCGGCTACATT
GACGGCGGAGCCAGCCAGGAAGAGTTCTACAAGTTCATCAAGCCCATCCTGGAAAAGATGGACGGCACCG
AGGAACTGCTCGTGAAGCTGAACAGAGAGGACCTGCTGCGGAAGCAGCGGACCTTCGACAACGGCAGCAT
CCCCCACCAGATCCACCTGGGAGAGCTGCACGCCATTCTGCGGCGGCAGGAAGATTTTTACCCATTCCTG
AAGGACAACCGGGAAAAGATCGAGAAGATCCTGACCTTCCGCATCCCCTACTACGTGGGCCCTCTGGCCA
GGGGAAACAGCAGATTCGCCTGGATGACCAGAAAGAGCGAGGAAACCATCACCCCCTGGAACTTCGAGGA
AGTGGTGGACAAGGGCGCTTCCGCCCAGAGCTTCATCGAGCGGATGACCAACTTCGATAAGAACCTGCCC
AACGAGAAGGTGCTGCCCAAGCACAGCCTGCTGTACGAGTACTTCACCGTGTATAACGAGCTGACCAAAG
TGAAATACGTGACCGAGGGAATGAGAAAGCCCGCCTTCCTGAGCGGCGAGCAGAAAAAGGCCATCGTGGA
CCTGCTGTTCAAGACCAACCGGAAAGTGACCGTGAAGCAGCTGAAAGAGGACTACTTCAAGAAAATCGAG
TGCTTCGACTCCGTGGAAATCTCCGGCGTGGAAGATCGGTTCAACGCCTCCCTGGGCACATACCACGATC
TGCTGAAAATTATCAAGGACAAGGACTTCCTGGACAATGAGGAAAACGAGGACATTCTGGAAGATATCGT
GCTGACCCTGACACTGTTTGAGGACAGAGAGATGATCGAGGAACGGCTGAAAACCTATGCCCACCTGTTC
GACGACAAAGTGATGAAGCAGCTGAAGCGGCGGAGATACACCGGCTGGGGCAGGCTGAGCCGGAAGCTGA
TCAACGGCATCCGGGACAAGCAGTCCGGCAAGACAATCCTGGATTTCCTGAAGTCCGACGGCTTCGCCAA
CAGAAACTTCATGCAGCTGATCCACGACGACAGCCTGACCTTTAAAGAGGACATCCAGAAAGCCCAGGTG
TCCGGCCAGGGCGATAGCCTGCACGAGCACATTGCCAATCTGGCCGGCAGCCCCGCCATTAAGAAGGGCA
TCCTGCAGACAGTGAAGGTGGTGGACGAGCTCGTGAAAGTGATGGGCCGGCACAAGCCCGAGAACATCGT
GATCGAAATGGCCAGAGAGAACCAGACCACCCAGAAGGGACAGAAGAACAGCCGCGAGAGAATGAAGCGG
ATCGAAGAGGGCATCAAAGAGCTGGGCAGCCAGATCCTGAAAGAACACCCCGTGGAAAACACCCAGCTGC
AGAACGAGAAGCTGTACCTGTACTACCTGCAGAATGGGCGGGATATGTACGTGGACCAGGAACTGGACAT
CAACCGGCTGTCCGACTACGATGTGGACCATATCGTGCCTCAGAGCTTTCTGAAGGACGACTCCATCGAC
AACAAGGTGCTGACCAGAAGCGACAAGAACCGGGGCAAGAGCGACAACGTGCCCTCCGAAGAGGTCGTGA
AGAAGATGAAGAACTACTGGCGGCAGCTGCTGAACGCCAAGCTGATTACCCAGAGAAAGTTCGACAATCT
GACCAAGGCCGAGAGAGGCGGCCTGAGCGAACTGGATAAGGCCGGCTTCATCAAGAGACAGCTGGTGGAA
ACCCGGCAGATCACAAAGCACGTGGCACAGATCCTGGACTCCCGGATGAACACTAAGTACGACGAGAATG
ACAAGCTGATCCGGGAAGTGAAAGTGATCACCCTGAAGTCCAAGCTGGTGTCCGATTTCCGGAAGGATTT
CCAGTTTTACAAAGTGCGCGAGATCAACAACTACCACCACGCCCACGACGCCTACCTGAACGCCGTCGTG
GGAACCGCCCTGATCAAAAAGTACCCTAAGCTGGAAAGCGAGTTCGTGTACGGCGACTACAAGGTGTACG
ACGTGCGGAAGATGATCGCCAAGAGCGAGCAGGAAATCGGCAAGGCTACCGCCAAGTACTTCTTCTACAG
CAACATCATGAACTTTTTCAAGACCGAGATTACCCTGGCCAACGGCGAGATCCGGAAGCGGCCTCTGATC
GAGACAAACGGCGAAACCGGGGAGATCGTGTGGGATAAGGGCCGGGATTTTGCCACCGTGCGGAAAGTGC
TGAGCATGCCCCAAGTGAATATCGTGAAAAAGACCGAGGTGCAGACAGGCGGCTTCAGCAAAGAGTCTAT
CCGGCCCAAGAGGAACAGCGATAAGCTGATCGCCAGAAAGAAGGACTGGGACCCTAAGAAGTACGGCGGC
TTCGTGAGCCCCACCGTGGCCTATTCTGTGCTGGTGGTGGCCAAAGTGGAAAAGGGCAAGTCCAAGAAAC
TGAAGAGTGTGAAAGAGCTGCTGGGGATCACCATCATGGAAAGAAGCAGCTTCGAGAAGAATCCCATCGA
CTTTCTGGAAGCCAAGGGCTACAAAGAAGTGAAAAAGGACCTGATCATCAAGCTGCCTAAGTACTCCCTG
TTCGAGCTGGAAAACGGCCGGAAGAGAATGCTGGCCTCTGCCCGGTTCCTGCAGAAGGGAAACGAACTGG
CCCTGCCCTCCAAATATGTGAACTTCCTGTACCTGGCCAGCCACTATGAGAAGCTGAAGGGCTCCCCCGA
GGATAATGAGCAGAAACAGCTGTTTGTGGAACAGCACAAGCACTACCTGGACGAGATCATCGAGCAGATC
AGCGAGTTCTCCAAGAGAGTGATCCTGGCCGACGCTAATCTGGACAAAGTGCTGTCCGCCTACAACAAGC
ACCGGGATAAGCCCATCAGAGAGCAGGCCGAGAATATCATCCACCTGTTTACCCTGACCAATCTGGGAGC
CCCTCGGGCCTTCAAGTACTTTGACACCACCATCGACCGGAAGGTGTACCGGAGCACCAAAGAGGTGCTG
GACGCCACCCTGATCCACCAGAGCATCACCGGCCTGTACGAGACACGGATCGACCTGTCTCAGCTGGGAG
GTGACAGCGGCGGGAGCGGCGGGAGCGGGGGGAGCACTAATCTGAGCGACATCATTGAGAAGGAGACTGG
GAAACAGCTGGTCATTCAGGAGTCCATCCTGATGCTGCCTGAGGAGGTGGAGGAAGTGATCGGCAACAAG
CCAGAGTCTGACATCCTGGTGCACACCGCCTACGACGAGTCCACAGATGAGAATGTGATGCTGCTGACCT
CTGACGCCCCCGAGTATAAGCCTTGGGCCCTGGTCATCCAGGATTCTAACGGCGAGAATAAGATCAAGAT
GCTGAGCGGAGGATCCGGAGGATCTGGAGGCAGCACCAACCTGTCTGACATCATCGAGAAGGAGACAGGC
AAGCAGCTGGTCATCCAGGAGAGCATCCTGATGCTGCCCGAAGAAGTCGAAGAAGTGATCGGAAACAAGC
CTGAGAGCGATATCCTGGTCCATACCGCCTACGACGAGAGTACCGACGAAAATGTGATGCTGCTGACATC
CGACGCCCCAGAGTATAAGCCCTGGGCTCTGGTCATCCAGGATTCCAACGGAGAGAACAAAATCAAAATG
CTGTCTGGCGGCTCAAAAAGAACCGCCGACGGCAGCGAATTCGAGCCCAAGAAGAAGAGGAAAGTCTAAC
CGGTCATCATCACCATCACCATTGAGTTTAAACCCGCTGATCAGCCTCGACTGTGCCTTCTAGTTGCCAG
CCATCTGTTGTTTGCCCCTCCCCCGTGCCTTCCTTGACCCTGGAAGGTGCCACTCCCACTGTCCTTTCCT
AATAAAATGAGGAAATTGCATCGCATTGTCTGAGTAGGTGTCATTCTATTCTGGGGGGTGGGGTGGGGCA
GGACAGCAAGGGGGAGGATTGGGAAGACAATAGCAGGCATGCTGGGGATGCGGTGGGCTCTATGGCTTCT
GAGGCGGAAAGAACCAGCTGGGGCTCGATACCGTCGACCTCTAGCTAGAGCTTGGCGTAATCATGGTCAT
AGCTGTTTCCTGTGTGAAATTGTTATCCGCTCACAATTCCACACAACATACGAGCCGGAAGCATAAAGTG
TAAAGCCTAGGGTGCCTAATGAGTGAGCTAACTCACATTAATTGCGTTGCGCTCACTGCCCGCTTTCCAG
TCGGGAAACCTGTCGTGCCAGCTGCATTAATGAATCGGCCAACGCGCGGGGAGAGGCGGTTTGCGTATTG
GGCGCACTTCCGCTTCCTCGCTCACTGACTCGCTGCGCTCGGTCGTTCGGCTGCGGCGAGCGGTATCAGC
TCACTCAAAGGCGGTAATACGGTTATCCACAGAATCAGGGGATAACGCAGGAAAGAACATGTGAGCAAAA
GGCCAGCAAAAGGCCAGGAACCGTAAAAAGGCCGCGTTGCTGGCGTTTTTCCATAGGCTCCGCCCCCCTG
ACGAGCATCACAAAAATCGACGCTCAAGTCAGAGGTGGCGAAACCCGACAGGACTATAAAGATACCAGGC
GTTTCCCCCTGGAAGCTCCCTCGTGCGCTCTCCTGTTCCGACCCTGCCGCTTACCGGATACCTGTCCGCC
TTTCTCCCTTCGGGAAGCGTGGCGCTTTCTCATAGCTCACGCTGTAGGTATCTCAGTTCGGTGTAGGTCG
TTCGCTCCAAGCTGGGCTGTGTGCACGAACCCCCCGTTCAGCCCGACCGCTGCGCCTTATCCGGTAACTA
TCGTCTTGAGTCCAACCCGGTAAGACACGACTTATCGCCACTGGCAGCAGCCACTGGTAACAGGATTAGC
AGAGCGAGGTATGTAGGCGGTGCTACAGAGTTCTTGAAGTGGTGGCCTAACTACGGCTACACTAGAAGAA
CAGTATTTGGTATCTGCGCTCTGCTGAAGCCAGTTACCTTCGGAAAAAGAGTTGGTAGCTCTTGATCCGG
CAAACAAACCACCGCTGGTAGCGGTGGTTTTTTTGTTTGCAAGCAGCAGATTACGCGCAGAAAAAAAGGA
TCTCAAGAAGATCCTTTGATCTTTTCTACGGGGTCTGACACTCAGTGGAACGAAAACTCACGTTAAGGGA
TTTTGGTCATGAGATTATCAAAAAGGATCTTCACCTAGATCCTTTTAAATTAAAAATGAAGTTTTAAATC
AATCTAAAGTATATATGAGTAAACTTGGTCTGACAGTTACCAATGCTTAATCAGTGAGGCACCTATCTCA
GCGATCTGTCTATTTCGTTCATCCATAGTTGCCTGACTCCCCGTCGTGTAGATAACTACGATACGGGAGG
GCTTACCATCTGGCCCCAGTGCTGCAATGATACCGCGGGACCCACGCTCACCGGCTCCAGATTTATCAGC
AATAAACCAGCCAGCCGGAAGGGCCGAGCGCAGAAGTGGTCCTGCAACTTTATCCGCCTCCATCCAGTCT
ATTAATTGTTGCCGGGAAGCTAGAGTAAGTAGTTCGCCAGTTAATAGTTTGCGCAACGTTGTTGCCATTG
CTACAGGCATCGTGGTGTCACGCTCGTCGTTTGGTATGGCTTCATTCAGCTCCGGTTCCCAACGATCAAG
GCGAGTTACATGATCCCCCATGTTGTGCAAAAAAGCGGTTAGCTCCTTCGGTCCTCCGATCGTTGTCAGA
AGTAAGTTGGCCGCAGTGTTATCACTCATGGTTATGGCAGCACTGCATAATTCTCTTACTGTCATGCCAT
CCGTAAGATGCTTTTCTGTGACTGGTGAGTACTCAACCAAGTCATTCTGAGAATAGTGTATGCGGCGACC
GAGTTGCTCTTGCCCGGCGTCAATACGGGATAATACCGCGCCACATAGCAGAACTTTAAAAGTGCTCATC
ATTGGAAAACGTTCTTCGGGGCGAAAACTCTCAAGGATCTTACCGCTGTTGAGATCCAGTTCGATGTAAC
CCACTCGTGCACCCAACTGATCTTCAGCATCTTTTACTTTCACCAGCGTTTCTGGGTGAGCAAAAACAGG
AAGGCAAAATGCCGCAAAAAAGGGAATAAGGGCGACACGGAAATGTTGAATACTCATACTCTTCCTTTTT
CAATATTATTGAAGCATTTATCAGGGTTATTGTCTCATGAGCGGATACATATTTGAATGTATTTAGAAAA
ATAAACAAATAGGGGTTCCGCGCACATTTCCCCGAAAAGTGCCACCTGACGTCGACGGATCGGGAGATCG
ATCTCCCGATCCCCTAGGGTCGACTCTCAGTACAATCTGCTCTGATGCCGCATAGTTAAGCCAGTATCTG
CTCCCTGCTTGTGTGTTGGAGGTCGCTGAGTAGTGCGCGAGCAAAATTTAAGCTACAACAAGGCAAGGCT
TGACCGACAATTGCATGAAGAATCTGCTTAGGGTTAGGCGTTTTGCGCTGCTTCGCGATGTACGGGCCAG
ATATACGCGTT
